Addgene plasmid #64690: PX458_ATF1_1
Purpose: Expresses gRNA against human ATF1 along with Cas9 with 2A GFP
Depositing lab: Eric Mendenhall & Richard M. Myers. Publication: CETCh-seq: CRISPR epitope tagging ChIP-seq of DNA-binding proteins. Savic D, Partridge EC, Newberry KM, Smith SB, Meadows SK, Roberts BS, Mackiewicz M, Mendenhall EM, Myers RM. Genome Res. 2015 Sep 9. 10.1101/gr.193540.115 PubMed 26355004.
Backbone
  Vector backbone: px548
  Backbone size w/o insert (bp): 9289
  Vector type: CRISPR
Growth in bacteria
  Bacterial resistance: Ampicillin, 100 μg/mL
  Growth temperature: 37°C
  Growth strain: Top10
  Copy number: Unknown
Gene/Insert
  Gene/Insert name: gRNA (alt name: sgRNA)
  gRNA/shRNA sequence: TAGGAATCAAACACTTTTATtgg
  Cloning method: Restriction Enzyme; 5′ cloning site BbsI (destroyed during cloning); 3′ cloning site BbsI (destroyed during cloning)
  Sequencing primers: 5′ ACTATCATATGCTTACCGTAAC
Terms and licenses: Academic/Nonprofit Terms; Industry Terms: Not Available to Industry
Depositor comments: Confirmed by the Mendenhall and Myers labs to Flag epitope tag the endogenous human ATF1 gene when pooled with plasmid pFETCH_ATF1 and transfected into human cells. Note: This plasmid is part of the Mendenhall and Meyers CRISPR-based Tagging system to add a tag (currently using FLAG) to endogenous proteins. Please see https://www.addgene.org/crispr/tagging/ for more details.
How to cite: PX458_ATF1_1 was a gift from Eric Mendenhall & Richard M. Myers (Addgene plasmid # 64690 ; http://n2t.net/addgene:64690 ; RRID:Addgene_64690)
