[The description below was written by a language model from this plasmid's Addgene catalogue record.]
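Description:
PX458_ATF1_1 is an all-in-one CRISPR plasmid for transfection into human cells, carrying a single guide RNA directed against the human ATF1 gene together with Cas9 linked to GFP through a 2A peptide. The catalogue lists the backbone as "px548" (about 9.3 kb without insert), whereas the construct name points to PX458; the record does not resolve this discrepancy, which looks like a typographical slip. The plasmid is propagated in E. coli under ampicillin selection. Its copy number is recorded as unknown, and no feature table is provided, so the origin of replication and the promoters driving the guide and Cas9 are not stated in the record.

The guide spacer was inserted by restriction cloning between two BbsI sites, both of which were destroyed in the process, as is usual for oligo-based guide cloning with this type IIS enzyme. Because the 2A element causes Cas9 and GFP to be produced as separate proteins from one transcript, green fluorescence marks the cells that received the plasmid and are expressing the nuclease, which allows them to be monitored or enriched.

The construct belongs to a CRISPR-based epitope-tagging system designed to add a tag, currently FLAG, to endogenous proteins so that DNA-binding factors can be profiled by ChIP-seq with a standard anti-tag antibody instead of a factor-specific one. The depositors report that pooling it with the matching plasmid pFETCH_ATF1 and transfecting human cells yields FLAG tagging of the endogenous ATF1 gene. Its role is presumably to cut the ATF1 locus so the tag can be incorporated there.
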