>Addgene plasmid #64690 | PX458_ATF1_1 | addgene partial sequence | sequence record 112943 | pBR322ori-F 5'-GGGAAACGCCTGGTATCTTT-3'
ATTTTTGTGATGCTCGTCAGGGGGGCGGAGCCTATGGAAAAACGCCAGCAACGCGGCCTTTTTACGGTTC
CTGGCCTTTTGCTGGCCTTTTGCTCACATGTGAGGGCCTATTTCCCATGATTCCTTCATATTTGCATATA
CGATACAAGGCTGTTAGAGAGATAATTGGAATTAATTTGACTGTAAACACAAAGATATTAGTACAAAATA
CGTGACGTAGAAAGTAATAATTTCTTGGGTAGTTTGCAGTTTTAAAATTATGTTTTAAAATGGACTATCA
TATGCTTACCGTAACTTGAAAGTATTTCGATTTCTTGGCTTTATATATCTTGTGGAAAGGACGAAACACC
GTAGGAATCAAACACTTTTATGTTTTAGAGCTAGAAATAGCAAGTTAAAATAAGGCTAGTCCGTTATCAA
CTTGAAAAAGTGGCACCGAGTCGGTGCTTTTTTGTTTTAGAGCTAGAAATAGCAAGTTAAAATAAGGCTA
GTCCGTTTTTAGCGCGTGCGCCAATTCTGCAGACAAATGGCTCTAGAGGTACCCGTTACATAACTTACGG
TAAATGGCCCGCCTGGCTGACCGCCCAACGACCCCCGCCCATTGACGTCAATAGTAACGCCAATAGGGAC
TTTCCATTGACGTCAATGGGTGGAGTATTTACGGTAAACTGCCCACTTGGCAGTACATCAAGTGTATCAT
ATGCCAAGTACGCCCCCTATTGACGTCAATGACGGTAAATGGCCCGCCTGGCATTGTGCCCAGTACATGA
CCTTATGGGACTTTCCTACTTG
