>Addgene plasmid #64690 | PX458_ATF1_1 | addgene partial sequence | sequence record 112945 | EXFP-R 5'-GTCTTGTAGTTGCCGTCGTC-3'
GCGCTCCTGGACGTAGCCTTCGGGCATGGCGGACTTGAAGAAGTCGTGCTGCTTCATGTGGTCGGGGTAG
CGGCTGAAGCACTGCACGCCGTAGGTCAGGGTGGTCACGAGGGTGGGCCAGGGCACGGGCAGCTTGCCGG
TGGTGCAGATGAACTTCAGGGTCAGCTTGCCGTAGGTGGCATCGCCCTCGCCCTCGCCGGACACGCTGAA
CTTGTGGCCGTTTACGTCGCCGTCCAGCTCGACCAGGATGGGCACCACCCCGGTGAACAGCTCCTCGCCC
TTGCTCACTGGGCCAGGATTCTCCTCGACGTCACCGCATGTTAGCAGACTTCCTCTGCCCTCTCCACTGC
CGAATTCCTTTTTCTTTTTTGCCTGGCCGGCCTTTTTCGTGGCCGCCGGCCTTTTGTCGCCTCCCAGCTG
AGACAGGTCGATCCGTGTCTCGTACAGGCCGGTGATGCTCTGGTGGATCAGGGTGGCGTCCAGCACCTCT
TTGGTGCTGGTGTACCTCTTCCGGTCGATGGTGGTGTCAAAGTACTTGAAGGCGGCAGGGGCTCCCAGAT
TGGTCAGGGTAAACAGGTGGATGATATTCTCGGCCTGCTCTCTGATGGGCTTATCCCGGTGCTTGTTGTA
GGCGGACAGCACTTTGTCCAGATTAGCGTCGGCCAGGATCACTCTCTTGGAGAACTCGCTGATCTGCTCG
ATGATCTCGTCCAGGTAGTGCTTGTGCTGTTCCACAAACAGCTGTTTCTGCTCATTATCCTCGGGGGAGC
CCTTCAGCTTCTCATAGTGGCTGGCCAGGTACAGGAAGTTCACATATTTGGAGGGCAGGGCCAGTTCGTT
TCCCTTCTGCAGTTCGCCGGCAGAGGCCAGCATTCTCTTCCGGCCGTTTTCCAGCTCGAACAGGGAGTAC
TTAGGCAGCTTGATGATCAGGTCCTTTTTCACTTCTTTGTAGCCCTTGGCTTCCAGAAAGTCGATGGGAT
TCTTCTCGAAGCTGCTTCTTTCCATGATGGTGATCCC
