>Addgene plasmid #64690 | PX458_ATF1_1 | addgene partial sequence | sequence record 113978 | pCBhProF2 5'-agggtttaagggatggttgg-3'
GGTTGGACCGGTGCCACCATGGACTATAAGGACCACGACGGAGACTACAAGGATCATGATATTGATTACA
AAGACGATGACGATAAGATGGCCCCAAAGAAGAAGCGGAAGGTCGGTATCCACGGAGTCCCAGCAGCCGA
CAAGAAGTACAGCATCGGCCTGGACATCGGCACCAACTCTGTGGGCTGGGCCGTGATCACCGACGAGTAC
AAGGTGCCCAGCAAGAAATTCAAGGTGCTGGGCAACACCGACCGGCACAGCATCAAGAAGAACCTGATCG
GAGCCCTGCTGTTCGACAGCGGCGAAACAGCCGAGGCCACCCGGCTGAAGAGAACCGCCAGAAGAAGATA
CACCAGACGGAAGAACCGGATCTGCTATCTGCAAGAGATCTTCAGCAACGAGATGGCCAAGGTGGACGAC
AGCTTCTTCCACAGACTGGAAGAGTCCTTCCTGGTGGAAGAGGATAAGAAGCACGAGCGGCACCCCATCT
TCGGCAACATCGTGGACGAGGTGGCCTACCACGAGAAGTACCCCACCATCTACCACCTGAGAAAGAAACT
GGTGGACAGCACCGACAAGGCCGACCTGCGGCTGATCTATCTGGCCCTGGCCCACATGATCAAGTTCCGG
GGCCACTTCCTGATCGAGGGCGACCTGAACCCCGACAACAGCGACGTGGACAAGCTGTTCATCCAGCTGG
TGCAGACCTACAACCAGCTGTTCGAGGAAAACCCCATCAACGCCAGCGGCGTGGACGCCAAGGCCATCCT
GTCTGCCAGACTGAGCAAGAGCAGACGGCTGGAAAATCTGATCGCC
